>Addgene plasmid #23794 | pDONR223-BCKDK | depositor partial sequence | sequence record 10854 | Author sequence
ATGATCCTGGCGTCGGTGCTGAGGAGCGGTCCCGGGGGCGGGCTTCCGCTCCGGCCCCTCCTGGGACCCG
CACTCGCGCTCCGGGCCCGCTCGACGTCGGCCACCGACACACACCACGTGGAGATGGCTCGGGAGCGCTC
CAAGACCGTCACCTCCTTTTACAACCAGTCGGCCATCGACGCGGCAGCGGAGAAGCCCTCAGTCCGCCTA
ACGCCCACCATGATGCTCTACGCTGGCCGCTCTCAGGACGGCAGCCACCTTCTGAAAAGTGCTCGGTACC
TGCAGCAAGAACTTCCAGTGAGGATTGCTCACCGCATCAAGGGCTTCCGCTGCCTTCCTTTCATCATTGG
CTGCAACCCCACCATACTGCACGTGCATGAGCTATATATCCGTGCCTTCCAGAAGCTGACAGACTTCCCT
CCGATCAAGGACCAGGCGGACGAGGCCCAGTACTGCCAGCTGGTGCGACAGCTGCTGGATGACCACAAGG
ATGTGGTGACCCTCTTGGCAGAGGGCCTACGTGAGAGCCGGAAGCACATAGAGGATGAAAAGCTCGTCCG
CTACTTCTTGGACAAGACGCTGACTTCGAGGCTTGGAATCCGCATGTTGGCCACGCATCACCTGGCGCTG
CATGAGGACAAGCCTGACTTTGTCGGCATCATCTGTACTCGTCTCTCACCAAAGAAGATTATTGAGAAGT
GGGTGGACTTTGCCAGACGCCTGTGTGAGCACAAGTATGGCAATGCGCCCCGTGTCCGCATCAATGGCCA
TGTGGCTGCCCGGTTCCCCTTCATCCCTATGCCACTGGACTACATCCTGCCGGAGCTGCTCAAGAATGCC
ATGAGAGCCACAATGGAGAGTCACCTAGACACTCCCTACAATGTCCCAGATGTGGTCATCACCATCGCCA
ACAATGATGTCGATCTGATCATCAGGATCTCAGACCGTGGTGGAGGAATCGCTCACAAAGATCTGGACCG
GGTCATGGACTACCACTTCACTACTGCTGAGGCCAGCACACAGGACCCCCGGATCAGCCCCCTCTTTGGC
CATCTGGACATGCATAGTGGCGCCCAGTCAGGACCCATGCACGGCTTTGGCTTCGGGTTGCCCACGTCAC
GGGCCTACGCGGAGTACCTCGGTGGGTCTCTGCAGCTGCAGTCCCTGCAGGGCATTGGCACGGACGTCTA
CCTGCGGCTCCGCCACATCGATGGCCGGGAGGAAAGCTTCCGGATCTGA
