>Addgene plasmid #23794 | pDONR223-BCKDK | addgene partial sequence | sequence record 29567 | 23794 with M13pUC-fwd
CTCGGGCCCAATAATGATTTTATTTTGACTGATAGTGACCTGTTCGTTGCAACAAATTGATGAGCAATGC
TTTTTTATAATGCCAACTTTGTACAAAAAAGTTGGCATGATCCTGGCGTCGGTGCTGAGGAGCGGTCCCG
GGGGCGGGCTTCCGCTCCGGCCCCTCCTGGGACCCGCACTCGCGCTCCGGGCCCGCTCGACGTCGGCCAC
CGACACACACCACGTGGAGATGGCTCGGGAGCGCTCCAAGACCGTCACCTCCTTTTACAACCAGTCGGCC
ATCGACGCGGCAGCGGAGAAGCCCTCAGTCCGCCTAACGCCCACCATGATGCTCTACGCTGGCCGCTCTC
AGGACGGCAGCCACCTTCTGAAAAGTGCTCGGTACCTGCAGCAAGAACTTCCAGTGAGGATTGCTCACCG
CATCAAGGGCTTCCGCTGCCTTCCTTTCATCATTGGCTGCAACCCCACCATACTGCACGTGCATGAGCTA
TATATCCGTGCCTTCCAGAAGCTGACAGACTTCCCTCCGATCAAGGACCAGGCGGACGAGGCCCAGTACT
GCCAGCTGGTGCGACAGCTGCTGGATGACCACAAGGATGTGGTGACCCTCTTGGCAGAGGGCCTACGTGA
GAGCCGGAAGCACATAGAGGATGAAAAGCTCGTCCGCTACTTCTTGGACAAGACGCTGACTTCGAGGCTT
