[The description below was written by a language model from this plasmid's Addgene catalogue record.]
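Description:
pDONR223-BCKDK is a Gateway entry-type clone built in the pDONR223 donor backbone (about 5 kb without insert). It carries the human open reading frame for BCKDK, the branched chain alpha-ketoacid dehydrogenase kinase, as an insert of roughly 1.2 kb introduced by Gateway recombination. The plasmid is maintained at high copy in standard E. coli cloning strains and is selected with spectinomycin. No feature table accompanies the record, so the origin of replication, the att sites and other backbone elements are not itemised. As a recombined donor vector, the ORF would normally be flanked by attL-type sites that allow LR transfer into destination vectors. M13 forward and reverse priming sites on either side of the insert are listed for sequence verification.

The ORF was deliberately cloned without a stop codon. After recombination into a destination vector, the coding sequence can therefore read through into a C-terminal epitope tag and the stop codon supplied by that vector. The record lists no promoter for mammalian expression, and the depositor states that the plasmid should not be transfected directly. It serves as a shuttle source for the BCKDK ORF. A companion set of lentiviral destination vectors (the pLX301–pLX304 series) is named as the intended route to expression in mammalian cells. The clone belongs to a human kinase ORF collection distributed as a kit, and it is associated with a study that examined resistance to RAF inhibition through MAP kinase pathway reactivation. This points to typical use in gain-of-function or overexpression experiments, including screens.
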