Addgene plasmid #23794: pDONR223-BCKDK
Depositing lab: William Hahn & David Root. Depositing organization: Dana-Farber Cancer Institute. Publication: COT drives resistance to RAF inhibition through MAP kinase pathway reactivation. Johannessen CM, Boehm JS, Kim SY, Thomas SR, Wardwell L, Johnson LA, Emery CM, Stransky N, Cogdill AP, Barretina J, Caponigro G, Hieronymus H, Murray RR, Salehi-Ashtiani K, Hill DE, Vidal M, Zhao JJ, Yang X, Alkan O, Kim S, Harris JL, Wilson CJ, Myer VE, Finan PM, Root DE, Roberts TM, Golub T, Flaherty KT, Dummer R, Weber BL, Sellers WR, Schlegel R, Wargo JA, Hahn WC, Garraway LA. Nature. 2010 Dec 16;468(7326):968-72. doi: 10.1038/nature09627 PubMed 21107320.
Backbone
  Vector backbone: pDONR223
  Backbone manufacturer: Invitrogen
  Backbone size w/o insert (bp): 5005
  Vector type: Gateway Donor vector
Growth in bacteria
  Bacterial resistance: Spectinomycin, 50 μg/mL
  Growth temperature: 37°C
  Growth strain: DH5alpha
  Copy number: High Copy
Gene/Insert
  Gene/Insert name: BCKDK (alt name: branched chain alpha-ketoacid dehydrogenase kinase)
  Species: H. sapiens (human)
  Insert size (bp): 1239
  Entrez Gene: BCKDK (a.k.a. BCKDKD, BDK)
  Cloning method: Gateway Cloning
  Sequencing primers: 5′ M13pUC-fwd; 3′ M13rev
Terms and licenses: Academic/Nonprofit Terms; Industry Terms: Not Available to Industry
Depositor comments: The ORF has no Stop codon. This design enables easy recombination into a destination vector to add an epitope tag of choice and Stop codon to the ORF. Do NOT use this plasmid directly for transfections. A set of 4 custom lentiviral vectors is available ( pLX301 (http://www.addgene.org/25895/) , pLX302 (http://www.addgene.org/25896/) , pLX303 (http://www.addgene.org/25897/) , pLX304 (http://www.addgene.org/25890/) ) to be used to express these ORFs in mammalian cells. These plasmids are not included in the kit and must be ordered separately.
How to cite: pDONR223-BCKDK was a gift from William Hahn & David Root (Addgene plasmid # 23794 ; http://n2t.net/addgene:23794 ; RRID:Addgene_23794)
